>Addgene plasmid #123519 | pMK-Prrn::RBS | addgene full sequence | sequence record 247884 | Addgene NGS Result
CTAAATTGTAAGCGTTAATATTTTGTTAAAATTCGCGTTAAATTTTTGTTAAATCAGCTCATTTTTTAAC
CAATAGGCCGAAATCGGCAAAATCCCTTATAAATCAAAAGAATAGACCGAGATAGGGTTGAGTGGCCGCT
ACAGGGCGCTCCCATTCGCCATTCAGGCTGCGCAACTGTTGGGAAGGGCGTTTCGGTGCGGGCCTCTTCG
CTATTACGCCAGCTGGCGAAAGGGGGATGTGCTGCAAGGCGATTAAGTTGGGTAACGCCAGGGTTTTCCC
AGTCACGACGTTGTAAAACGACGGCCAGTGAGCGCGACGTAATACGACTCACTATAGGGCGAATTGAAGG
AAGGCCGTCAAGGCCACGTGTCTTGTCCAGAGCTCGGTCTCAGGAGTAAGAGGCTCGTGGGATTGACGTG
AGGGGGCAGGGATGGCTATATTTCTGGGAGCGAACTCCGGGCGAATATGAAGCGCATCGATACAAGTGAG
TTGTAGGGAGGGAACCAATGTGAGACCGGTACCTGGAGCACAAGACTGGCCTCATGGGCCTTCCTTTCAC
TGCCCGCTTTCCAGTCGGGAAACCTGTCGTGCCAGCTGCATTAACATGGTCATAGCTGTTTCCTTGCGTA
TTGGGCGCTCTCCGCTTCCTCGCTCACTGACTCGCTGCGCTCGGTCGTTCGGGTAAAGCCTGGGGTGCCT
AATGAGCAAAAGGCCAGCAAAAGGCCAGGAACCGTAAAAAGGCCGCGTTGCTGGCGTTTTTCCATAGGCT
CCGCCCCCCTGACGAGCATCACAAAAATCGACGCTCAAGTCAGAGGTGGCGAAACCCGACAGGACTATAA
AGATACCAGGCGTTTCCCCCTGGAAGCTCCCTCGTGCGCTCTCCTGTTCCGACCCTGCCGCTTACCGGAT
ACCTGTCCGCCTTTCTCCCTTCGGGAAGCGTGGCGCTTTCTCATAGCTCACGCTGTAGGTATCTCAGTTC
GGTGTAGGTCGTTCGCTCCAAGCTGGGCTGTGTGCACGAACCCCCCGTTCAGCCCGACCGCTGCGCCTTA
TCCGGTAACTATCGTCTTGAGTCCAACCCGGTAAGACACGACTTATCGCCACTGGCAGCAGCCACTGGTA
ACAGGATTAGCAGAGCGAGGTATGTAGGCGGTGCTACAGAGTTCTTGAAGTGGTGGCCTAACTACGGCTA
CACTAGAAGAACAGTATTTGGTATCTGCGCTCTGCTGAAGCCAGTTACCTTCGGAAAAAGAGTTGGTAGC
TCTTGATCCGGCAAACAAACCACCGCTGGTAGCGGTGGTTTTTTTGTTTGCAAGCAGCAGATTACGCGCA
GAAAAAAAGGATCTCAAGAAGATCCTTTGATCTTTTCTACGGGGTCTGACGCTCAGTGGAACGAAAACTC
ACGTTAAGGGATTTTGGTCATGAGATTATCAAAAAGGATCTTCACCTAGATCCTTTTAAATTAAAAATGA
AGTTTTAAATCAATCTAAAGTATATATGAGTAAACTTGGTCTGACAGTTATTAGAAAAATTCATCCAGCA
GACGATAAAACGCAATACGCTGGCTATCCGGTGCCGCAATGCCATACAGCACCAGAAAACGATCCGCCCA
TTCGCCGCCCAGTTCTTCCGCAATATCACGGGTGGCCAGCGCAATATCCTGATAACGATCCGCCACGCCC
AGACGGCCGCAATCAATAAAGCCGCTAAAACGGCCATTTTCCACCATAATGTTCGGCAGGCACGCATCAC
CATGGGTCACCACCAGATCTTCGCCATCCGGCATGCTCGCTTTCAGACGCGCAAACAGCTCTGCCGGTGC
CAGGCCCTGATGTTCTTCATCCAGATCATCCTGATCCACCAGGCCCGCTTCCATACGGGTACGCGCACGT
TCAATACGATGTTTCGCCTGATGATCAAACGGACAGGTCGCCGGGTCCAGGGTATGCAGACGACGCATGG
CATCCGCCATAATGCTCACTTTTTCTGCCGGCGCCAGATGGCTAGACAGCAGATCCTGACCCGGCACTTC
GCCCAGCAGCAGCCAATCACGGCCCGCTTCGGTCACCACATCCAGCACCGCCGCACACGGAACACCGGTG
GTGGCCAGCCAGCTCAGACGCGCCGCTTCATCCTGCAGCTCGTTCAGCGCACCGCTCAGATCGGTTTTCA
CAAACAGCACCGGACGACCCTGCGCGCTCAGACGAAACACCGCCGCATCAGAGCAGCCAATGGTCTGCTG
CGCCCAATCATAGCCAAACAGACGTTCCACCCACGCTGCCGGGCTACCCGCATGCAGGCCATCCTGTTCA
ATCATACTCTTCCTTTTTCAATATTATTGAAGCATTTATCAGGGTTATTGTCTCATGAGCGGATACATAT
TTGAATGTATTTAGAAAAATAAACAAATAGGGGTTCCGCGCACATTTCCCCGAAAAGTGCCAC
Features (pLannotate 1.2.2; 8 found; start..end, strand, type, name):
      3..134     -  rep_origin     M13 ori (fragment): M13 bacteriophage origin of replication; arrow indicates direction of (+) strand synthesis
    155..311     -  CDS            lacZα (fragment): LacZα fragment of β-galactosidase; lacZ fragment
    320..338     +  promoter       T7 promoter: promoter for bacteriophage T7 RNA polymerase
    557..604     -  CDS            lacI (fragment): lac repressor; lacI; The lac repressor binds to the lac operator to inhibit transcription in E. coli. This inhibition can be relieved by adding lactose or isopropyl-β-D-thiogalactopyranoside (IPTG).
    641..681     -  rep_origin     RSF ori (fragment): Plasmids containing the RSF 1030 origin of replication can be propagated in E. coli cells that contain additional plasmids with compatible origins.
    759..1347    -  rep_origin     ori: high-copy-number ColE1/pMB1/pBR322/pUC origin of replication
   1521..2315    -  CDS            NeoR/KanR: aminoglycoside phosphotransferase confers resistance to neomycin, kanamycin, and G418 (Geneticin®)
   2316..2420    -  promoter       AmpR promoter: bla
