[The description below was written by a language model from this plasmid's Addgene catalogue record and pLannotate feature annotations shown in this document.]
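Description:
pMK-Prrn::RBS is a small (about 2.4 kb) part-donor plasmid from the MoChlo kit, a modular cloning toolbox for chloroplast biotechnology. It is built on the pMK-T gene-synthesis backbone and is catalogued as a synthetic biology vector. It is maintained in E. coli at high copy through a ColE1/pUC-type origin and selected with kanamycin. Resistance comes from an aminoglycoside phosphotransferase (NeoR/KanR) gene that the annotation places directly downstream of an AmpR (bla) promoter. The other annotated elements are backbone remnants rather than functional modules: fragments of an M13 origin, lacZα, lacI and an RSF origin, plus a T7 promoter lying next to the cloning region.

The payload is a synthesized chloroplast promoter::5'UTR fusion named Prrn::RBS. By its name, this is the plastid ribosomal RNA operon promoter (Prrn) joined to a ribosome binding site as the translation initiation leader, although the record does not state the source species or the exact composition of the leader. The automated feature table does not annotate the insert itself. It most plausibly occupies the unannotated stretch between the T7 promoter and the lacI fragment, but that placement is an inference. The part is formatted for Golden Gate assembly, so it can be released and ligated in a defined order with coding sequences, 3'UTRs and other MoChlo modules to build expression cassettes and, ultimately, plastid transformation vectors. The specific Type IIS enzyme and the flanking overhangs are not recorded, and the cloning sites are listed as unknown. The plasmid therefore serves as a storage and donor vector for a chloroplast regulatory element, not as an expression construct in its own right.
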