Addgene plasmid #123519: pMK-Prrn::RBS
Purpose: MoChlo kit
Depositing lab: Scott Lenaghan & C. Neal Stewart. Depositing organization: University of Tennessee Institute of Agriculture. Publication: MoChlo: A versatile modular cloning toolbox for chloroplast biotechnology. Occhialini A, Piatek A, Pfotenhauer AC, Frazier TP, Stewart CN, Lenaghan S. Plant Physiol. 2019 Jan 24. pii: pp.18.01220. doi: 10.1104/pp.18.01220. PubMed 30679266.
Backbone
  Vector backbone: pMK-T
  Vector type: Synthetic Biology
Growth in bacteria
  Bacterial resistance: Kanamycin, 50 μg/mL
  Growth temperature: 37°C
  Growth strain: Top10
  Copy number: High Copy
Gene/Insert
  Gene/Insert name: Prrn::RBS
  Cloning method: Restriction Enzyme; 5′ cloning site Unknown (unknown if destroyed)
Terms and licenses: Academic/Nonprofit Terms; Industry Terms: Not Available to Industry
Depositor comments: All inserts have been produced by gene synthesis and cloned in the indicated backbone vector. The insert is a chloroplast promoter::5'UTR fusion designed for Golden-Gate cloning. The Original Material was developed in the performance of research that was funded by Grant Nos. ARPA-E: DE-AR000660 & DARPA: D17AC00016.
How to cite: pMK-Prrn::RBS was a gift from Scott Lenaghan & C. Neal Stewart (Addgene plasmid # 123519 ; http://n2t.net/addgene:123519 ; RRID:Addgene_123519)
