>Addgene plasmid #123519 | pMK-Prrn::RBS | depositor partial sequence | sequence record 235661 | Prrn::RBS
TAAGAGGCTCGTGGGATTGACGTGAGGGGGCAGGGATGGCTATATTTCTGGGAGCGAACTCCGGGCGAAT
ATGAAGCGCATCGATACAAGTGAGTTGTAGGGAGGGAACC
